Addgene plasmid #13312: pGEX-Nedd4-N / 2524 JM16
Depositing lab: Allan Weissman. Depositing organization: National Cancer Institute (NCI). Publication: Subcellular localization and ubiquitin-conjugating enzyme (E2) interactions of mammalian HECT family ubiquitin protein ligases. Hatakeyama S, Jensen JP, Weissman AM. J Biol Chem. 1997 Jun 13. 272(24):15085-92. 10.1074/jbc.272.24.15085 PubMed 9182527.
Backbone
  Vector backbone: pGEX-KG
  Backbone size w/o insert (bp): 5000
  Vector type: Bacterial Expression
Growth in bacteria
  Bacterial resistance: Ampicillin, 100 μg/mL
  Growth temperature: 37°C
  Growth strain: DH5alpha
  Copy number: High Copy
Gene/Insert
  Gene/Insert name: Nedd4
  Species: M. musculus (mouse)
  Mutation: aa1-52 and aa422-777 deleted
  GenBank ID: U96635
  Entrez Gene: Nedd4 (a.k.a. E430025J12Rik, EG639396, Gm7265, KIAA0093, Nedd4-1, Nedd4a)
  Tag / fusion protein: GST (N terminal on backbone)
  Cloning method: Restriction Enzyme; 5′ cloning site XbaI (not destroyed); 3′ cloning site HindIII (not destroyed)
  Sequencing primers: 5′ pGEX 5
Terms and licenses: Academic/Nonprofit Terms; Industry Terms: Not Available to Industry
Depositor comments: C-terminal truncation generated by digestion and re-ligation into vector. Therefore, the protein will contain vector-derived amino acids at the C-terminus.
How to cite: pGEX-Nedd4-N / 2524 JM16 was a gift from Allan Weissman (Addgene plasmid # 13312 ; http://n2t.net/addgene:13312 ; RRID:Addgene_13312)
