[The description below was written by a language model from this plasmid's Addgene catalogue record.]
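Description:
pGEX-Nedd4-N / 2524 JM16 is a bacterial expression plasmid built on the pGEX-KG backbone (about 5 kb without insert) for producing a glutathione S-transferase fusion of an N-terminal portion of mouse Nedd4 in E. coli. It is maintained as a high-copy plasmid under ampicillin selection. No feature table accompanies the record, so the promoter, origin and other backbone elements are not itemised. pGEX-series vectors generally drive GST fusions from an IPTG-inducible tac promoter, but this is not stated for this construct.

The insert is a fragment of Mus musculus Nedd4, a HECT-family ubiquitin protein ligase, cloned between XbaI and HindIII sites that both remain intact. Amino acids 1–52 and 422–777 are deleted, so the encoded protein covers roughly residues 53–421 and lacks the C-terminal part of the protein, where the catalytic HECT domain of this ligase family lies. GST is supplied by the backbone and sits at the N terminus of the fusion, allowing affinity capture on glutathione resin. The depositor notes that the C-terminal truncation was made by digestion and re-ligation into the vector, so the expressed protein ends with some vector-derived amino acids rather than a native Nedd4 terminus. This matters when interpreting the product's size or behaviour.

The associated publication concerns the subcellular localisation of mammalian HECT ligases and their interactions with ubiquitin-conjugating enzymes (E2s). The construct therefore fits use as a source of recombinant GST-tagged N-terminal Nedd4 for pull-down or in vitro binding experiments that map which regions of the protein mediate such interactions, although the record does not spell out a specific application.
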