>Addgene plasmid #13312 | pGEX-Nedd4-N / 2524 JM16 | addgene partial sequence | sequence record 19666 | 13312 with pGEX5'
TCGGATCTGGTTCCGCGTGGATCCCCGGGAATTTCCGGTGGTGGTGGTGGAATTCTAGGTCAAGTGGATG
TCCCTCTCTATCCTTTACCGACTGAAAACCCAAGAATGGAGAGACCATATACATTTAAGGATTTTGTTCT
TCATCCAAGAAGTCACAAATCAAGAGTTAAAGGTTATCTGAGATTAAAAATGACTTATTTACCTAAAAAT
GGCTCAGAAGATGAAAATGCAGACCAGGCTGAGGAGTTAGAGCCTGGCTGGGTTGTTTTGGACCAACCAG
ATGCTGCCACTCATTTGCCGCATCCACCAGAACCCTCTCCCCTACCTCCAGGATGGGAAGAGAGGCAGGA
TGTCCTTGGAAGGACCTACTACGTAAACCATGAATCTAGAAGAACACAGTGGAAAAGGCCAAGCCCTGAC
GATGACCTCACGGATGAAGACAATGATGATATGCAGCTGCAAGCGCAGCGAGCATTCACCACCAGGCGGC
AGATATCGGAGGATGTGGATGGCCCTGACAACCGGGAGTCCCCTGAGAATTGGGAAATCGTACGAGAAGA
TGAAAACACCGAGTATAGTGGTCAGGCTGTCCAGTCACCTCCATCGGGTCACATTGATGTGCAGACTCAC
CTTGCAGAAGAGTTTAATACCAGACTTGCCGTGTGTGGAAATCCAGCCACCAGCCAGCCGGTTACCAGCT
CAAATCATTCCAGCAGAGGAGGCAGCTTGCAGACCTGTATCTT
